Addgene plasmid #127372: pR26
Purpose: (Empty Backbone) Allows for doxycycline-inducible gene expression from the murine ROSA26 safe harbor locus upon CRISPR/Cas9-mediated genomic insertion and stable selection.
Depositing lab: Lance Miller. Depositing organization: Wake Forest University Health Sciences. Publication: Transcriptomic Features of T Cell-Barren Tumors Are Conserved Across Diverse Tumor Types. Routh ED, Pullikuth AK, Jin G, Chifman J, Chou JW, D'Agostino RB Jr, Seino KI, Wada H, Print CG, Zhang W, Lu Y, Miller LD. Front Immunol. 2020 Feb 13;11:57. doi: 10.3389/fimmu.2020.00057. eCollection 2020. PubMed 32117236.
Backbone
  Vector backbone: pCR-Blunt II-TOPO
  Backbone manufacturer: Invitrogen (Life Technologies)
  Backbone size (bp): 9987
  Modifications to backbone: Inserted left and right ROSA26 homology arms, adenoviral splice acceptor, MCS, and DNA sequence encoding machinery facilitating doxycycline inducible gene expression (tight TRE promoter, rtTA-advanced), as well as PuroR resistance gene for stable selection.
  Vector type: Mouse Targeting, CRISPR
  Promoter: tight TRE promoter
  Selectable markers: Puromycin
Growth in bacteria
  Bacterial resistance: Kanamycin, 50 μg/mL
  Growth temperature: 37°C
  Growth strain: DH5alpha
  Copy number: High Copy
Gene/Insert
  Cloning method: Gibson Cloning
  Sequencing primers: 5′ ACGTATGTCGAGGTAGGCG; 3′ GAGAGTGAAGCAGAACGTGG
Terms and licenses: Academic/Nonprofit Terms; Industry Terms: Not Available to Industry
How to cite: pR26 was a gift from Lance Miller (Addgene plasmid # 127372 ; http://n2t.net/addgene:127372 ; RRID:Addgene_127372)
