[The description below was written by a language model from this plasmid's Addgene catalogue record and pLannotate feature annotations shown in this document.]
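Description:
pR26 is an empty donor (targeting) backbone built on pCR-Blunt II-TOPO, designed to place a doxycycline-inducible expression cassette into the mouse ROSA26 safe-harbor locus by CRISPR/Cas9-stimulated homologous recombination. It is propagated in E. coli as a high-copy plasmid through its ColE1/pUC-type origin and is selected with kanamycin via the Tn5 NeoR/KanR gene. The feature table also shows other TOPO backbone remnants: a BleoR (Zeocin) gene, lac promoter/operator elements, lacZα and ccdB fragments, and flanking T7 and SP6 promoters. No gene of interest is present. Users are meant to add one at the cloning site, with Gibson assembly listed as the cloning method.

The payload lies between left and right homology arms of about 0.8 kb each, both taken from intron 1 of Rosa26. Just inside the left arm, an adenovirus major late splice acceptor followed by an HSV TK poly(A) signal should capture and terminate the endogenous Rosa26 transcript, insulating the downstream units from read-through. Next comes the tight TRE promoter (seven tet operators plus a minimal CMV promoter), followed by a short multiple cloning site and a synthetic poly(A) signal. This is the inducible slot for the user's insert. A constitutive composite promoter annotated with chicken β-actin promoter and intron elements and a rabbit β-globin intron then drives a reverse tetracycline transactivator. The catalogue calls it rtTA-advanced, while the automated annotation labels it as an rtTA3 fragment with VP16 minimal activation repeats. It ends in a bGH poly(A) signal. Finally, a human UbC promoter drives PuroR with an SV40 poly(A) signal, allowing puromycin selection of stably targeted cells. Because the transactivator, responder and selection marker are all carried on one donor, a single integration gives doxycycline-controlled expression in mouse cells.
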