Features (pLannotate 1.2.2; 32 found; start..end, strand, type, name):
      1..794     +  misc_feature   Rosa26 left arm: left homology arm from intron 1 of the mouse Rosa26 gene (Soriano, 1999)
    813..916     +  misc_feature   Ad SA: adenovirus major late transcript splice acceptor (Friedrich and Soriano, 1991)
    931..979     +  polyA_signal   HSV TK poly(A) signal: herpes simplex virus thymidine kinase polyadenylation signal (Cole and Stacy, 1985)
   1004..1318    +  promoter       tight TRE promoter: Tet-responsive promoter PTight, consisting of seven tet operator sequences followed by the minimal CMV promoter
   1323..1347    +  misc_feature   MCS (fragment): pUC18/19 multiple cloning site
   1419..1467    +  polyA_signal   poly(A) signal: synthetic polyadenylation signal
   1481..1758    +  promoter       chicken β-actin promoter: No description available
   1759..1894    +  intron         hybrid intron (fragment): hybrid between chicken β-actin (CBA) and minute virus of mice (MMV) introns (Gray et al., 2011)
   1970..2030    +  promoter       SV40 promoter (fragment): SV40 early promoter
   2061..2633    +  intron         β-globin intron: intron from rabbit β-globin gene
   2688..2706    +  promoter       T7 promoter: promoter for bacteriophage T7 RNA polymerase
   2730..3427    +  CDS            rtTA3 (fragment): reverse tetracycline transactivator 3 activates expression from Tet-responsive promoters in the presence of doxycycline
   3357..3467    +  CDS            VP48: 3 tandem repeats of the minimal activation domain of herpes simplex virus VP16 (Cheng et al., 2013)
   3487..3704    +  polyA_signal   bGH poly(A) signal: bovine growth hormone polyadenylation signal
   3705..4910    +  promoter       UbC promoter: human ubiquitin C promoter
   4925..5524    +  CDS            PuroR (fragment): puromycin N-acetyltransferase; pac from Streptomyces; confers resistance to puromycin
   5525..5646    +  polyA_signal   SV40 poly(A) signal: SV40 polyadenylation signal
   5703..6513    +  misc_feature   Rosa26 right arm: right homology arm from intron 1 of the mouse Rosa26 gene (Soriano, 1999)
   6588..6606    -  promoter       T7 promoter: promoter for bacteriophage T7 RNA polymerase
   6609..6756    +  CDS            lacZα (fragment): LacZα fragment of β-galactosidase; lacZ fragment
   6766..7069    +  CDS            ccdB (fragment): CcdB, a bacterial toxin that poisons DNA gyrase; ccdB; Plasmids containing the ccdB gene cannot be propagated in standard E. coli strains.
   7117..7386    +  CDS            tnpA (fragment): TN5P_ECOLX - Also known as tnp. Experimental evidence at protein level: Swiss-Prot protein existence level 1. Mediates transposition of transposon Tn5 by a 'cut and paste' mechanism. First, the monomeric transposase binds the 19 bp inverted DNA repeats flanking the transposon. Then, dimerization of the DNA- bound transposase creates a synaptic DNA complex. After nicking of the first DNA strand, excision of the transposon proceeds through a series of intermediates. The transposase then mediates the insertion of the transposon at a new site by strand transfer. The activity of the wild- type tran
   7418..8212    +  CDS            NeoR/KanR: aminoglycoside phosphotransferase from Tn5; aph(3')-II (or nptII); confers resistance to neomycin, kanamycin, and G418 (Geneticin®)
   8233..8283    -  misc_feature   bom (fragment): basis of mobility region from pBR322
   8310..8398    +  promoter       AmpR promoter (fragment): bla
   8418..8792    +  CDS            BleoR: antibiotic-binding protein; Sh ble from Streptoalloteichus hindustanus; confers resistance to bleomycin, phleomycin, and Zeocin™
   8930..9518    +  rep_origin     ori: high-copy-number ColE1/pMB1/pBR322/pUC origin of replication
   9701..9793    +  CDS            lacI (fragment): lac repressor; lacI; The lac repressor binds to the lac operator to inhibit transcription in E. coli. This inhibition can be relieved by adding lactose or isopropyl-β-D-thiogalactopyranoside (IPTG).
   9806..9827    +  protein_bind   CAP binding site: CAP binding activates transcription in the presence of cAMP. E. coli catabolite activator protein
   9842..9872    +  promoter       lac promoter: promoter for the E. coli lac operon
   9880..9896    +  protein_bind   lac operator: The lac repressor binds to the lac operator to inhibit transcription in E. coli. This inhibition can be relieved by adding lactose or isopropyl-β-D-thiogalactopyranoside (IPTG). lac repressor encoded by lacI
   9938..9956    +  promoter       SP6 promoter: promoter for bacteriophage SP6 RNA polymerase
>Addgene plasmid #127372 | pR26 | addgene full sequence | sequence record 247988 | Addgene NGS Result
CAGTTAACGGCAGCCGGAGTGCGCAGCCGCCGGCAGCCTCGCTCTGCCCACTGGGTGGGGCGGGAGGTAG
GTGGGGTGAGGCGAGCTGGACGTGCGGGCGCGGTCGGCCTCTGGCGGGGCGGGGGGGGGGAGGGAGGGTC
AGCGAAAGTAGCTCGCGCGCGAGCGGCCGCCCACCCTCCCCTTCCTCTGGGGGAGTCGTTTTACCCGCCG
CCGGCCGGGCCTCGTCGTCTGATTGGCTCTCGGGGCCCAGAAAACTGGCCCTTGCCATTGGCTCGTGTTC
GTGCAAGTTGAGTCCATCCGCCGGCCAGCGGGGGCGGCGAGGAGGCGCTCCCAGGTTCCGGCCCTCCCCT
CGGCCCCGCGCCGCAGAGTCTGGCCGCGCGCCCCTGCGCAACGTGGCAGGAAGCGCGCGCTGGGGGCGGG
GACGGGCAGTAGGGCTGAGCGGCTGCGGGGCGGGTGCAAGCACGTTTCCGACTTGAGTTGCCTCAAGAGG
GGCGTGCTGAGCCAGACCTCCATCGCGCACTCCGGGGAGTGGAGGGAAGGAGCGAGGGCTCAGTTGGGCT
GTTTTGGAGGCAGGAAGCACTTGCTCTCCCAAAGTCGCTCTGAGTTGTTATCAGTAAGGGAGCTGCAGTG
GAGTAGGCGGGGAGAAGGCCGCACCCTTCTCCGGAGGGGGGAGGGGAGTGTTGCAATACCTTTCTGGGAG
TTCTCTGCTGCCTCCTGGCTTCTGAGGACCGCCCTGGGCCTGGGAGAATCCCTTCCCCCTCTTCCCTCGT
GATCTGCAACTCCAGTCTTTCTAGAATCGATCTCGAGAACTGTAGGGCGCAGTAGTCCAGGGTTTCCTTG
ATGATGTCATACTTATCCTGTCCCTTTTTTTTCCACAGCTCGCGGTTGAGGACAAACTCTTCGCGGTCTT
TCCAGTGGTTAATTAGGGATCGGCAATAAAAAGACAGAATAAAACGCACGGGTGTTGGGTCGTTTGTTCA
TCGATGCCCTTTCGTCTTCATTCGAGTTTACTCCCTATCAGTGATAGAGAACGTATGTCGAGTTTACTCC
CTATCAGTGATAGAGAACGATGTCGAGTTTACTCCCTATCAGTGATAGAGAACGTATGTCGAGTTTACTC
CCTATCAGTGATAGAGAACGTATGTCGAGTTTACTCCCTATCAGTGATAGAGAACGTATGTCGAGTTTAT
CCCTATCAGTGATAGAGAACGTATGTCGAGTTTACTCCCTATCAGTGATAGAGAACGTATGTCGAGGTAG
GCGTGTACGGTGGGAGGCCTATATAAGCAGAGCTCGTTTAGTGAACCGTCAGATCGCCTGGAGAATTCGA
GCTCGGTACCCGGGGATGCTAGCTCTAGGTTAATTAAGCCCGGGCCCTGCAGGTAGGATGAATTTAAATG
TTTAAACACGCGTTAGGAAATAAAAGATCTTTATTTTCATTAGATCTGTGTGTTGGTTTTTTGTGTGCCG
CGTCCTAGAGTCGAGGTGAGCCCCACGTTCTGCTTCACTCTCCCCATCTCCCCCCCCTCCCCACCCCCAA
TTTTGTATTTATTTATTTTTTAATTATTTTGTGCAGCGATGGGGGCGCGGGGGGGGGGGGGGCGCGCGCC
GGGGGGGGGGGGGGGGGGCGGGGGGGGGGGCGGGGCGAGGCGGAGAGGTGCGGCGGCAGCCAATCAGAGC
GGCGCGCTCCGAAAGTTTCCTTTTATGGCGAGGCGGCGGCGGCGGCGGCCCTATAAAAAGCGAAGCGCGC
GGCGGGCGGGAGTCGCTGCGCGCTGCCTTCGCCCCGTGCCCCGCTCCGCCGCCGCCTCGCGCCGCCCGCC
CCGGCTCTGACTGACCGCGTTACTCCCACAGGTGAGCGGGCGGGACGGCCCTTCTCCTCCGGGCTGTAAT
TAGCGCTTGGTTTAATGACGGCTTGTTTCTTTTCTGTGGCTGCGTGAAAGCCTTGAGGGGCTCCGGGAGG
ATCTTCTAGGGCCTCTGAGCTATTCCAGAAGTAGTGAAGAGGCTTTTTTGGAGGCCTAGGCTTTTGCAAA
AAGCTCCGGATCGATCCTGAGAACTTCAGGGTGAGTTTGGGGACCCTTGATTGTTCTTTCTTTTTCGCTA
TTGTAAAATTCATGTTATATGGAGGGGGCAAAGTTTTCAGGGTGTTGTTTAGAATGGGAAGATGTCCCTT
GTATCACCATGGACCCTCATGATAATTTTGTTTCTTTCACTTTCTACTCTGTTGACAACCATTGTCTCCT
CTTATTTTCTTTTCATTTTCTGTAACTTTTTCGTTAAACTTTAGCTTGCATTTGTAACGAATTTTTAAAT
TCACTTTTGTTTATTTGTCAGATTGTAAGTACTTTCTCTAATCACTTTTTTTTCAAGGCAATCAGGGTAT
ATTATATTGTACTTCAGCACAGTTTTAGAGAACAATTGTTATAATTAAATGATAAGGTAGAATATTTCTG
CATATAAATTCTGGCTGGCGTGGAAATATTCTTATTGGTAGAAACAACTACATCCTGGTCATCATCCTGC
CTTTCTCTTTATGGTTACAATGATATACACTGTTTGAGATGAGGATAAAATACTCTGAGTCCAAACCGGG
CCCCTCTGCTAACCATGTTCATGCCTTCTTCTTTTTCCTACAGCTCCTGGGCAACGTGCTGGTTATTGTG
CTGTCTCATCATTTTGGCAAAGAATTGTAATACGACTCACTATAGGGCGAATTGATCGGATCCGCCACCA
TGTCCAGACTGGACAAGAGCAAAGTCATAAACGGCGCTCTGGAATTACTCAATGGAGTCGGTATCGAAGG
CCTGACGACAAGGAAACTCGCTCAAAAGCTGGGAGTTGAGCAGCCTACCCTGTACTGGCACGTGAAGAAC
AAGCGGGCCCTGCTCGATGCCCTGCCAATCGAGATGCTGGACAGGCATCATACCCACTTCTGCCCCCTGG
AAGGCGAGTCATGGCAAGACTTTCTGCGGAACAACGCCAAGTCATTCCGCTGTGCTCTCCTCTCACATCG
CGACGGGGCTAAAGTGCATCTCGGCGCCCGCCCAACAGAGAAACAGTACGAAACCCTGGAAAATCAGCTC
GCGTTCCTGTGTCAGCAAGGCTTCTCCCTGGAGAACGCACTGTACGCTCTGTCCGCCGTGGGCCACTTTA
CACTGGGCTGCGTATTGGAGGAACAGGAGCATCAAGTAGCAAAAGAGGAAAGAGAGACACCTACCACCGA
TTCTATGCCCCCACTTCTGAGACAAGCAATTGAGCTGTTCGACCGGCAGGGAGCCGAACCTGCCTTCCTT
TTCGGCCTGGAACTAATCATATGTGGCCTGGAGAAACAGCTAAAGTGCGAAAGCGGCGGGCCGGCCGACG
CCCTTGACGATTTTGACTTAGACATGCTCCCAGCCGATGCCCTTGACGACTTTGACCTTGATATGCTGCC
TGCTGACGCTCTTGACGATTTTGACCTTGACATGCTCCCCGGGTAAGGCTGTGCCTTTCTAGTTGCCAGC
CATCTGTTGTTTGCCCCTCCCCCGTGCCTTCCTTGACCCTGGAAGGTGCCACTCCCACTGTCCTTTCCTA
ATAAAATGAGGAAATTGCATCGCATTGTCTGAGTAGGTGTCATTCTATTCTGGGGGGTGGGGTGGGGCAG
GACAGCAAGGGGGAGGATTGGGAAGACAATAGCAGGCATGCTGGGGATGCGGTGGGCTCTATGGCGCGCC
GGGTTTTGGCGCCTCCCGCGGGCGCCCCCCTCCTCACGGCGAGCGCTGCCACGTCAGACGAAGGGCGCAG
CGAGCGTCCTGATCCTTCCGCCCGGACGCTCAGGACAGCGGCCCGCTGCTCATAAGACTCGGCCTTAGAA
CCCCAGTATCAGCAGAAGGACATTTTAGGACGGGACTTGGGTGACTCTAGGGCACTGGTTTTCTTTCCAG
AGAGCGGAACAGGCGAGGAAAAGTAGTCCCTTCTCGGCGATTCTGCGGAGGGATCTCCGTGGGGCGGTGA
ACGCCGATGATTATATAAGGACGCGCCGGGTGTGGCACAGCTAGTTCCGTCGCAGCCGGGATTTGGGTCG
CGGTTCTTGTTTGTGGATCGCTGTGATCGTCACTTGGTGAGTAGCGGGCTGCTGGGCTGGCCGGGGCTTT
CGTGGCCGCCGGGCCGCTCGGTGGGACGGAAGCGTGTGGAGAGACCGCCAAGGGCTGTAGTCTGGGTCCG
CGAGCAAGGTTGCCCTGAACTGGGGGTTGGGGGGAGCGCAGCAAAATGGCGGCTGTTCCCGAGTCTTGAA
TGGAAGACGCTTGTGAGGCGGGCTGTGAGGTCGTTGAAACAAGGTGGGGGGCATGGTGGGCGGCAAGAAC
CCAAGGTCTTGAGGCCTTCGCTAATGCGGGAAAGCTCTTATTCGGGTGAGATGGGCTGGGGCACCATCTG
GGGACCCTGACGTGAAGTTTGTCACTGACTGGAGAACTCGGTTTGTCGTCTGTTGCGGGGGCGGCAGTTA
TGGCGGTGCCGTTGGGCAGTGCACCCGTACCTTTGGGAGCGCGCGCCCTCGTCGTGTCGTGACGTCACCC
GTTCTGTTGGCTTATAATGCAGGGTGGGGCCACCTGCCGGTAGGTGTGCGGTAGGCTTTTCTCCGTCGCA
GGACGCAGGGTTCGGGCCTAGGGTAGGCTCTCCTGAATCGACAGGCGCCGGACCTCTGGTGAGGGGAGGG
ATAAGTGAGGCGTCAGTTTCTTTGGTCGGTTTTATGTACCTATCTTCTTAAGTAGCTGAAGCTCCGGTTT
TGAACTATGCGCTCGGGGTTGGCGAGTGTGTTTTGTGAAGTTTTTTAGGCACCTTTTGAAATGTAATCAT
TTGGGTCAATATGTAATTTTCAGTGTTAGACTAGTAAATTGTCCGCTAAATTCTGGCCGTTTTTGGCTTT
TTTGTTAGACCAAGTTTGGCCACCATGACCGAGTACAAGCCCACGGTGCGCCTCGCCACCCGCGACGACG
TCCCCAGGGCCGTACGCACCCTCGCCGCCGCGTTCGCCGACTACCCCGCCACGCGCCACACCGTCGATCC
GGACCGCCACATCGAGCGGGTCACCGAGCTGCAAGAACTCTTCCTCACGCGCGTCGGGCTCGACATCGGC
AAGGTGTGGGTCGCGGACGACGGCGCCGCGGTGGCGGTCTGGACCACGCCGGAGAGCGTCGAAGCGGGGG
CGGTGTTCGCCGAGATCGGCCCGCGCATGGCCGAGTTGAGCGGTTCCCGGCTGGCCGCGCAGCAACAGAT
GGAAGGCCTCCTGGCGCCGCACCGGCCCAAGGAGCCCGCGTGGTTCCTGGCCACCGTCGGCGTCTCGCCC
GACCACCAGGGCAAGGGTCTGGGCAGCGCCGTCGTGCTCCCCGGAGTGGAGTCGGCCGAGCGCGCCGGGG
TGCCCGCCTTCCTGGAGACCTCCGCGCCCCGCAACCTCCCCTTCTACGAGCGGCTCGGCTTCACCGTCAC
CGCCGACGTCGAGGTGCCCGAAGGACCGCGCACCTGGTGCATGACCCGCAAGCCCGGTGCCTGAAACTTG
TTTATTGCAGCTTATAATGGTTACAAATAAAGCAATAGCATCACAAATTTCACAAATAAAGCATTTTTTT
CACTGCATTCTAGTTGTGGTTTGTCCAAACTCATCAATGTATCTTAGGGTACCGAGCTCGGATCCACTAG
TAACGGCCGCCAGTGTGCTGGAATTCGCCCTTAGATGGGCGGGAGTCTTCTGGGCAGGCTTAAAGGCTAA
CCTGGTGTGTGGGCGTTGTCCTGCAGGGGAATTGAACAGGTGTAAAATTGGAGGGACAAGACTTCCCACA
GATTTTCGGTTTTGTCGGGAAGTTTTTTAATAGGGGCAAATAAGGAAAATGGGAGGATAGGTAGTCATCT
GGGGTTTTATGCAGCAAAACTACAGGTTATTATTGCTTGTGATCCGCCTCGGAGTATTTTCCATCGAGGT
AGATTAAAGACATGCTCACCCGAGTTTTATACTCTCCTGCTTGAGATCCTTACTACAGTATGAAATTACA
GTGTCGCGAGTTAGACTATGTAAGCAGAATTTTAATCATTTTTAAAGAGCCCAGTACTTCATATCCATTT
CTCCCGCTCCTTCTGCAGCCTTATCAAAAGGTATTTTAGAACACTCATTTTAGCCCCATTTTCATTTATT
ATACTGGCTTATCCAACCCCTAGACAGAGCATTGGCATTTTCCCTTTCCTGATCTTAGAAGTCTGATGAC
TCATGAAACCAGACAGATTAGTTACATACACCACAAATCGAGGCTGTAGCTGGGGCCTCAACACTGCAGT
TCTTTTATAACTCCTTAGTACACTTTTTGTTGATCCTTTGCCTTGATCCTTAATTTTCAGTGTCTATCAC
CTCTCCCGTCAGGTGGTGTTCCACATTTGGGCCTATTCTCAGTCCAGGGAGTTTTACAACAATAGATGTA
TTGAGAATCCAACCTAAAGCTTAACTTTCCACTCCCATGAATGCCTCTCTCCTTTTTCTCCATTTATAAA
CTGAAGGGCGAATTCTGCAGATATCCATCACACTGGCGGCCGCTCGATCGAGCATGCATCTAGAGGGCCC
AATTCGCCCTATAGTGAGTCGTATTACAATTCACTGGCCGTCGTTTTACAACGTCGTGACTGGGAAAACC
CTGGCGTTACCCAACTTAATCGCCTTGCAGCACATCCCCCTTTCGCCAGCTGGCGTAATAGCGAAGAGGC
CCGCACCGATCGCCCTTCCCAACAGTTGCGCAGCCTATACGTACGGCAGTTTAAGGTTTACACCTATAAA
AGAGAGAGCCGTTATCGTCTGTTTGTGGATGTACAGAGTGATATTATTGACACGCCGGGGCGACGGATGG
TGATCCCCCTGGCCAGTGCACGTCTGCTGTCAGATAAAGTCTCCCGTGAACTTTACCCGGTGGTGCATAT
CGGGGATGAAAGCTGGCGCATGATGACCACCGATATGGCCAGTGTGCCGGTCTCCGTTATCGGGGAAGAA
GTGGCTGATCTCAGCCACCGCGAAAATGACATCAAAAACGCCATTAACCTGATGTTCTGGGGAATATAAA
TGTCAGGCATGAGATTATCAAAAAGGATCTTCACCTAGATCCTTTTCACGTAGAAAGCCAGTCCGCAGAA
ACGGTGCTGACCCCGGATGAATGTCAGCTACTGGGCTATCTGGACAAGGGAAAACGCAAGCGCAAAGAGA
AAGCAGGTAGCTTGCAGTGGGCTTACATGGCGATAGCTAGACTGGGCGGTTTTATGGACAGCAAGCGAAC
CGGAATTGCCAGCTGGGGCGCCCTCTGGTAAGGTTGGGAAGCCCTGCAAAGTAAACTGGATGGCTTTCTT
GCCGCCAAGGATCTGATGGCGCAGGGGATCAAGCTCTGATCAAGAGACAGGATGAGGATCGTTTCGCATG
ATTGAACAAGATGGATTGCACGCAGGTTCTCCGGCCGCTTGGGTGGAGAGGCTATTCGGCTATGACTGGG
CACAACAGACAATCGGCTGCTCTGATGCCGCCGTGTTCCGGCTGTCAGCGCAGGGGCGCCCGGTTCTTTT
TGTCAAGACCGACCTGTCCGGTGCCCTGAATGAACTGCAAGACGAGGCAGCGCGGCTATCGTGGCTGGCC
ACGACGGGCGTTCCTTGCGCAGCTGTGCTCGACGTTGTCACTGAAGCGGGAAGGGACTGGCTGCTATTGG
GCGAAGTGCCGGGGCAGGATCTCCTGTCATCTCACCTTGCTCCTGCCGAGAAAGTATCCATCATGGCTGA
TGCAATGCGGCGGCTGCATACGCTTGATCCGGCTACCTGCCCATTCGACCACCAAGCGAAACATCGCATC
GAGCGAGCACGTACTCGGATGGAAGCCGGTCTTGTCGATCAGGATGATCTGGACGAAGAGCATCAGGGGC
TCGCGCCAGCCGAACTGTTCGCCAGGCTCAAGGCGAGCATGCCCGACGGCGAGGATCTCGTCGTGACCCA
TGGCGATGCCTGCTTGCCGAATATCATGGTGGAAAATGGCCGCTTTTCTGGATTCATCGACTGTGGCCGG
CTGGGTGTGGCGGACCGCTATCAGGACATAGCGTTGGCTACCCGTGATATTGCTGAAGAGCTTGGCGGCG
AATGGGCTGACCGCTTCCTCGTGCTTTACGGTATCGCCGCTCCCGATTCGCAGCGCATCGCCTTCTATCG
CCTTCTTGACGAGTTCTTCTGAATTATTAACGCTTACAATTTCCTGATGCGGTATTTTCTCCTTACGCAT
CTGTGCGGTATTTCACACCGCATCAGGTGGCACTTTTCGGGGAAATGTGCGCGGAACCCCTATTTGTTTA
TTTTTCTAAATACATTCAAATATGTATCCGCTCATGAGACAATAACCCTGATAAATGCTTCAATAATAGC
ACGTGAGGAGGGCCACCATGGCCAAGTTGACCAGTGCCGTTCCGGTGCTCACCGCGCGCGACGTCGCCGG
AGCGGTCGAGTTCTGGACCGACCGGCTCGGGTTCTCCCGGGACTTCGTGGAGGACGACTTCGCCGGTGTG
GTCCGGGACGACGTGACCCTGTTCATCAGCGCGGTCCAGGACCAGGTGGTGCCGGACAACACCCTGGCCT
GGGTGTGGGTGCGCGGCCTGGACGAGCTGTACGCCGAGTGGTCGGAGGTCGTGTCCACGAACTTCCGGGA
CGCCTCCGGGCCGGCCATGACCGAGATCGGCGAGCAGCCGTGGGGGCGGGAGTTCGCCCTGCGCGACCCG
GCCGGCAACTGCGTGCACTTCGTGGCCGAGGAGCAGGACTGACACGTGCTAAAACTTCATTTTTAATTTA
AAAGGATCTAGGTGAAGATCCTTTTTGATAATCTCATGACCAAAATCCCTTAACGTGAGTTTTCGTTCCA
CTGAGCGTCAGACCCCGTAGAAAAGATCAAAGGATCTTCTTGAGATCCTTTTTTTCTGCGCGTAATCTGC
TGCTTGCAAACAAAAAAACCACCGCTACCAGCGGTGGTTTGTTTGCCGGATCAAGAGCTACCAACTCTTT
TTCCGAAGGTAACTGGCTTCAGCAGAGCGCAGATACCAAATACTGTTCTTCTAGTGTAGCCGTAGTTAGG
CCACCACTTCAAGAACTCTGTAGCACCGCCTACATACCTCGCTCTGCTAATCCTGTTACCAGTGGCTGCT
GCCAGTGGCGATAAGTCGTGTCTTACCGGGTTGGACTCAAGACGATAGTTACCGGATAAGGCGCAGCGGT
CGGGCTGAACGGGGGGTTCGTGCACACAGCCCAGCTTGGAGCGAACGACCTACACCGAACTGAGATACCT
ACAGCGTGAGCTATGAGAAAGCGCCACGCTTCCCGAAGGGAGAAAGGCGGACAGGTATCCGGTAAGCGGC
AGGGTCGGAACAGGAGAGCGCACGAGGGAGCTTCCAGGGGGAAACGCCTGGTATCTTTATAGTCCTGTCG
GGTTTCGCCACCTCTGACTTGAGCGTCGATTTTTGTGATGCTCGTCAGGGGGGCGGAGCCTATGGAAAAA
CGCCAGCAACGCGGCCTTTTTACGGTTCCTGGCCTTTTGCTGGCCTTTTGCTCACATGTTCTTTCCTGCG
TTATCCCCTGATTCTGTGGATAACCGTATTACCGCCTTTGAGTGAGCTGATACCGCTCGCCGCAGCCGAA
CGACCGAGCGCAGCGAGTCAGTGAGCGAGGAAGCGGAAGAGCGCCCAATACGCAAACCGCCTCTCCCCGC
GCGTTGGCCGATTCATTAATGCAGCTGGCACGACAGGTTTCCCGACTGGAAAGCGGGCAGTGAGCGCAAC
GCAATTAATGTGAGTTAGCTCACTCATTAGGCACCCCAGGCTTTACACTTTATGCTTCCGGCTCGTATGT
TGTGTGGAATTGTGAGCGGATAACAATTTCACACAGGAAACAGCTATGACCATGATTACGCCAAGCTATT
TAGGTGACACTATAGAATACTCAAGCTATGCATCAAGCTTGGTAC
